>Addgene plasmid #87009 | jk56 | depositor full sequence | sequence record 169740 | jk56 sequence 12105 bps
ATTGACGGCGTAGTACACACTATTGAATCAAACAGCCGACCAATTGCACTACCATCACAATGGAGAAGCC
AGTAGTAAACGTAGACGTAGACCCCCAGAGTCCGTTTGTCGTGCAACTGCAAAAAAGCTTCCCGCAATTT
GAGGTAGTAGCACAGCAGGTCACTCCAAATGACCATGCTAATGCCAGAGCATTTTCGCATCTGGCCAGTA
AACTAATCGAGCTGGAGGTTCCTACCACAGCGACGATCTTGGACATAGGCAGCGCACCGGCTCGTAGAAT
GTTTTCCGAGCACCAGTATCATTGTGTCTGCCCCATGCGTAGTCCAGAAGACCCGGACCGCATGATGAAA
TACGCCAGTAAACTGGCGGAAAAAGCGTGCAAGATTACAAACAAGAACTTGCATGAGAAGATTAAGGATC
TCCGGACCGTACTTGATACGCCGGATGCTGAAACACCATCGCTCTGCTTTCACAACGATGTTACCTGCAA
CATGCGTGCCGAATATTCCGTCATGCAGGACGTGTATATCAACGCTCCCGGAACTATCTATCATCAGGCT
ATGAAAGGCGTGCGGACCCTGTACTGGATTGGCTTCGACACCACCCAGTTCATGTTCTCGGCTATGGCAG
GTTCGTACCCTGCGTACAACACCAACTGGGCCGACGAGAAAGTCCTTGAAGCGCGTAACATCGGACTTTG
CAGCACAAAGCTGAGTGAAGGTAGGACAGGAAAATTGTCGATAATGAGGAAGAAGGAGTTGAAGCCCGGG
TCGCGGGTTTATTTCTCCGTAGGATCGACACTTTATCCAGAACACAGAGCCAGCTTGCAGAGCTGGCATC
TTCCATCGGTGTTCCACTTGAATGGAAAGCAGTCGTACACTTGCCGCTGTGATACAGTGGTGAGTTGCGA
AGGCTACGTAGTGAAGAAAATCACCATCAGTCCCGGGATCACGGGAGAAACCGTGGGATACGCGGTTACA
CACAATAGCGAGGGCTTCTTGCTATGCAAAGTTACTGACACAGTAAAAGGAGAACGGGTATCGTTCCCTG
TGTGCACGTACATCCCGGCCACCATATGCGATCAGATGACTGGTATAATGGCCACGGATATATCACCTGA
CGATGCACAAAAACTTCTGGTTGGGCTCAACCAGCGAATTGTCATTAACGGTAGGACTAACAGGAACACC
AACACCATGCAAAATTACCTTCTGCCGATCATAGCACAAGGGTTCAGCAAATGGGCTAAGGAGCGCAAGG
ATGATCTTGATAACGAGAAAATGCTGGGTACTAGAGAACGCAAGCTTACGTATGGCTGCTTGTGGGCGTT
TCGCACTAAGAAAGTACATTCGTTTTATCGCCCACCTGGAACGCAGACCTGCGTAAAAGTCCCAGCCTCT
TTTAGCGCTTTTCCCATGTCGTCCGTATGGACGACCTCTTTGCCCATGTCGCTGAGGCAGAAATTGAAAC
TGGCATTGCAACCAAAGAAGGAGGAAAAACTGCTGCAGGTCTCGGAGGAATTAGTCATGGAGGCCAAGGC
TGCTTTTGAGGATGCTCAGGAGGAAGCCAGAGCGGAGAAGCTCCGAGAAGCACTTCCACCATTAGTGGCA
GACAAAGGCATCGAGGCAGCCGCAGAAGTTGTCTGCGAAGTGGAGGGGCTCCAGGCGGACATCGGAGCAG
CATTAGTTGAAACCCCGCGCGGTCACGTAAGGATAATACCTCAAGCAAATGACCGTATGATCGGACAGTA
TATCGTTGTCTCGCCAAACTCTGTGCTGAAGAATGCCAAACTCGCACCAGCGCACCCGCTAGCAGATCAG
GTTAAGATCATAACACACTCCGGAAGATCAGGAAGGTACGCGGTCGAACCATACGACGCTAAAGTACTGA
TGCCAGCAGGAGGTGCCGTACCATGGCCAGAATTCCTAGCACTGAGTGAGAGCGCCACGTTAGTGTACAA
CGAAAGAGAGTTTGTGAACCGCAAACTATACCACATTGCCATGCATGGCCCCGCCAAGAATACAGAAGAG
GAGCAGTACAAGGTTACAAAGGCAGAGCTTGCAGAAACAGAGTACGTGTTTGACGTGGACAAGAAGCGTT
GCGTTAAGAAGGAAGAAGCCTCAGGTCTGGTCCTCTCGGGAGAACTGACCAACCCTCCCTATCATGAGCT
AGCTCTGGAGGGACTGAAGACCCGACCTGCGGTCCCGTACAAGGTCGAAACAATAGGAGTGATAGGCACA
CCGGGGTCGGGCAAGTCAGCTATTATCAAGTCAACTGTCACGGCACGAGATCTTGTTACCAGCGGAAAGA
AAGAAAATTGTCGCGAAATTGAGGCCGACGTGCTAAGACTGAGGGGTATGCAGATTACGTCGAAGACAGT
AGATTCGGTTATGCTCAACGGATGCCACAAAGCCGTAGAAGTGCTGTACGTTGACGAAGCGTTCGCGTGC
CACGCAGGAGCACTACTTGCCTTGATTGCTATCGTCAGGCCCCGCAAGAAGGTAGTACTATGCGGAGACC
CCATGCAATGCGGATTCTTCAACATGATGCAACTAAAGGTACATTTCAATCACCCTGAAAAAGACATATG
CACCAAGACATTCTACAAGTATATCTCCCGGCGTTGCACACAGCCAGTTACAGCTATTGTATCGACACTG
CATTACGATGGAAAGATGAAAACCACGAACCCGTGCAAGAAGAACATTGAAATCGATATTACAGGGGCCA
CAAAGCCGAAGCCAGGGGATATCATCCTGACATGTTTCCGCGGGTGGGTTAAGCAATTGCAAATCGACTA
TCCCGGACATGAAGTAATGACAGCCGCGGCCTCACAAGGGCTAACCAGAAAAGGAGTGTATGCCGTCCGG
CAAAAAGTCAATGAAAACCCACTGTACGCGATCACATCAGAGCATGTGAACGTGTTGCTCACCCGCACTG
AGGACAGGCTAGTGTGGAAAACCTTGCAGGGCGACCCATGGATTAAGCAGCCCACTAACATACCTAAAGG
AAACTTTCAGGCTACTATAGAGGACTGGGAAGCTGAACACAAGGGAATAATTGCTGCAATAAACAGCCCC
ACTCCCCGTGCCAATCCGTTCAGCTGCAAGACCAACGTTTGCTGGGCGAAAGCATTGGAACCGATACTAG
CCACGGCCGGTATCGTACTTACCGGTTGCCAGTGGAGCGAACTGTTCCCACAGTTTGCGGATGACAAACC
ACATTCGGCCATTTACGCCTTAGACGTAATTTGCATTAAGTTTTTCGGCATGGACTTGACAAGCGGACTG
TTTTCTAAACAGAGCATCCCACTAACGTACCATCCCGCCGATTCAGCGAGGCCGGTAGCTCATTGGGACA
ACAGCCCAGGAACCCGCAAGTATGGGTACGATCACGCCATTGCCGCCGAACTCTCCCGTAGATTTCCGGT
GTTCCAGCTAGCTGGGAAGGGCACACAACTTGATTTGCAGACGGGGAGAACCAGAGTTATCTCTGCACAG
CATAACCTGGTCCCGGTGAACCGCAATCTTCCTCACGCCTTAGTCCCCGAGTACAAGGAGAAGCAACCCG
GCCCGGTCAAAAAATTCTTGAACCAGTTCAAACACCACTCAGTACTTGTGGTATCAGAGGAAAAAATTGA
AGCTCCCCGTAAGAGAATCGAATGGATCGCCCCGATTGGCATAGCCGGTGCAGATAAGAACTACAACCTG
GCTTTCGGGTTTCCGCCGCAGGCACGGTACGACCTGGTGTTCATCAACATTGGAACTAAATACAGAAACC
ACCACTTTCAGCAGTGCGAAGACCATGCGGCGACCTTAAAAACCCTTTCGCGTTCGGCCCTGAATTGCCT
TAACCCAGGAGGCACCCTCGTGGTGAAGTCCTATGGCTACGCCGACCGCAACAGTGAGGACGTAGTCACC
GCTCTTGCCAGAAAGTTTGTCAGGGTGTCTGCAGCGAGACCAGATTGTGTCTCAAGCAATACAGAAATGT
ACCTGATTTTCCGACAACTAGACAACAGCCGTACACGGCAATTCACCCCGCACCATCTGAATTGCGTGAT
TTCGTCCGTGTATGAGGGTACAAGAGATGGAGTTGGAGCCGCGCCGTCATACCGCACCAAAAGGGAGAAT
ATTGCTGACTGTCAAGAGGAAGCAGTTGTCAACGCAGCCAATCCGCTGGGTAGACCAGGCGAAGGAGTCT
GCCGTGCCATCTATAAACGTTGGCCGACCAGTTTTACCGATTCAGCCACGGAGACAGGCACCGCAAGAAT
GACTGTGTGCCTAGGAAAGAAAGTGATCCACGCGGTCGGCCCTGATTTCCGGAAGCACCCAGAAGCAGAA
GCCTTGAAATTGCTACAAAACGCCTACCATGCAGTGGCAGACTTAGTAAATGAACATAACATCAAGTCTG
TCGCCATTCCACTGCTATCTACAGGCATTTACGCAGCCGGAAAAGACCGCCTTGAAGTATCACTTAACTG
CTTGACAACCGCGCTAGACAGAACTGACGCGGACGTAACCATCTATTGCCTGGATAAGAAGTGGAAGGAA
AGAATCGACGCGGCACTCCAACTTAAGGAGTCTGTAACAGAGCTGAAGGATGAAGATATGGAGATCGACG
ATGAGTTAGTATGGATTCATCCAGACAGTTGCTTGAAGGGAAGAAAGGGATTCAGTACTACAAAAGGAAA
ATTGTATTCGTACTTCGAAGGCACCAAATTCCATCAAGCAGCAAAAGACATGGCGGAGATAAAGGTCCTG
TTCCCTAATGACCAGGAAAGTAATGAACAACTGTGTGCCTACATATTGGGTGAGACCATGGAAGCAATCC
GCGAAAAGTGCCCGGTCGACCATAACCCGTCGTCTAGCCCGCCCAAAACGTTGCCGTGCCTTTGCATGTA
TGCCATGACGCCAGAAAGGGTCCACAGACTTAGAAGCAATAACGTCAAAGAAGTTACAGTATGCTCCTCC
ACCCCCCTTCCTAAGCACAAAATTAAGAATGTTCAGAAGGTTCAGTGCACGAAAGTAGTCCTGTTTAATC
CGCACACTCCCGCATTCGTTCCCGCCCGTAAGTACATAGAAGTGCCAGAACAGCCTACCGCTCCTCCTGC
ACAGGCCGAGGAGGCCCCCGAAGTTGTAGCGACACCGTCACCATCTACAGCTGATAACACCTCGCTTGAT
GTCACAGACATCTCACTGGATATGGATGACAGTAGCGAAGGCTCACTTTTTTCGAGCTTTAGCGGATCGG
ACAACTCTATTACTAGTATGGACAGTTGGTCGTCAGGACCTAGTTCACTAGAGATAGTAGACCGAAGGCA
GGTGGTGGTGGCTGACGTTCATGCCGTCCAAGAGCCTGCCCCTATTCCACCGCCAAGGCTAAAGAAGATG
GCCCGCCTGGCAGCGGCAAGAAAAGAGCCCACTCCACCGGCAAGCAATAGCTCTGAGTCCCTCCACCTCT
CTTTTGGTGGGGTATCCATGTCCCTCGGATCAATTTTCGACGGAGAGACGGCCCGCCAGGCAGCGGTACA
ACCCCTGGCAACAGGCCCCACGGATGTGCCTATGTCTTTCGGATCGTTTTCCGACGGAGAGATTGATGAG
CTGAGCCGCAGAGTAACTGAGTCCGAACCCGTCCTGTTTGGATCATTTGAACCGGGCGAAGTGAACTCAA
TTATATCGTCCCGATCAGCCGTATCTTTTCCACTACGCAAGCAGAGACGTAGACGCAGGAGCAGGAGGAC
TGAATACTGACTAACCGGGGTAGGTGGGTACATATTTTCGACGGACACAGGCCCTGGGCACTTGCAAAAG
AAGTCCGTTCTGCAGAACCAGCTTACAGAACCGACCTTGGAGCGCAATGTCCTGGAAAGAATTCATGCCC
CGGTGCTCGACACGTCGAAAGAGGAACAACTCAAACTCAGGTACCAGATGATGCCCACCGAAGCCAACAA
AAGTAGGTACCAGTCTCGTAAAGTAGAAAATCAGAAAGCCATAACCACTGAGCGACTACTGTCAGGACTA
CGACTGTATAACTCTGCCACAGATCAGCCAGAATGCTATAAGATCACCTATCCGAAACCATTGTACTCCA
GTAGCGTACCGGCGAACTACTCCGATCCACAGTTCGCTGTAGCTGTCTGTAACAACTATCTGCATGAGAA
CTATCCGACAGTAGCATCTTATCAGATTACTGACGAGTACGATGCTTACTTGGATATGGTAGACGGGACA
GTCGCCTGCCTGGATACTGCAACCTTCTGCCCCGCTAAGCTTAGAAGTTACCCGAAAAAACATGAGTATA
GAGCCCCGAATATCCGCAGTGCGGTTCCATCAGCGATGCAGAACACGCTACAAAATGTGCTCATTGCCGC
AACTAAAAGAAATTGCAACGTCACGCAGATGCGTGAACTGCCAACACTGGACTCAGCGACATTCAATGTC
GAATGCTTTCGAAAATATGCATGTAATGACGAGTATTGGGAGGAGTTCGCTCGGAAGCCAATTAGGATTA
CCACTGAGTTTGTCACCGCATATGTAGCTAGACTGAAAGGCCCTAAGGCCGCCGCACTATTTGCAAAGAC
GTATAATTTGGTCCCATTGCAAGAAGTGCCTATGGATAGATTCGTCATGGACATGAAAAGAGACGTGAAA
GTTACACCAGGCACGAAACACACAGAAGAAAGACCGAAAGTACAAGTGATACAAGCCGCAGAACCCCTGG
CGACTGCTTACTTATGCGGGATTCACCGGGAATTAGTGCGTAGGCTTACGGCCGTCTTGCTTCCAAACAT
TCACACGCTTTTTGACATGTCGGCGGAGGATTTTGATGCAATCATAGCAGAACACTTCAAGCAAGGCGAC
CCGGTACTGGAGACGGATATCGCATCATTCGACAAAAGCCAAGACGACGCTATGGCGTTAACCGGTCTGA
TGATCTTGGAGGACCTGGGTGTGGATCAACCACTACTCGACTTGATCGAGTGCGCCTTTGGAGAAATATC
ATCCACCCATCTACCTACGGGTACTCGTTTTAAATTCGGGGCGATGATGAAATCCGGAATGTTCCTCACA
CTTTTTGTCAACACAGTTTTGAATGTCGTTATCGCCAGCAGAGTACTAGAAGAGCGGCTTAAAACGTCCA
GATGTGCAGCGTTCATTGGCGACGACAACATCATACATGGAGTAGTATCTGACAAAGAAATGGCTGAGAG
GTGCGCCACCTGGCTCAACATGGAGGTTAAGATCATCGACGCAGTCATCGGTGAGAGACCACCTTACTTC
TGCGGCGGATTTATCTTGCAAGATTCGGTTACTTCCACAGCGTGCCGCGTGGCGGATCCCCTGAAAAGGC
TGTTTAAGTTGGGTAAACCGCTCCCAGCCGACGACGAGCAAGACGAAGACAGAAGACGCGCTCTGCTAGA
TGAAACAAAGGCGTGGTTTAGAGTAGGTATAACAGGCACTTTAGCAGTGGCCGTGACGACCCGGTATGAG
GTAGACAATATTACACCTGTCCTACTGGCATTGAGAACTTTTGCCCAGAGCAAAAGAGCATTCCAAGCCA
TCAGAGGGGAAATTAAAGCATCTCTACGGTGGTCCTAAATAGTCAGCATAGTACATTTCATCTGACTAAT
ACCACAACACCACCACCTCTAGAGCCACCATGTACCAGAGGATGCTCCGGTGCGGCGCCGATCTGGGATC
GCCCGGGGGCGGCAGTGGCGGCGGCGCAGGGGGGCGCCTGGCCCTGATCTGGATAGTCCCGCTCACCCTC
GGCGGCCTCCTAGGAGTGGCCTGGGGGGAATTCGAACAAAAACTCATCTCAGAAGAGGATCTAGCATCCA
GTTTGGGAGCGCACCACATCCACCATTTCCATGGCAGCAGCAAGCATCATTCAGTGCCTATTGCAATCTA
CAGGTCACCAGCATCCTTGCGAGGCGGACACGCTGGGACGACGTATATCTTTAGCAAAGGTGGTGGACAA
ATTACATATAAGTGGCCTCCTAATGACCGACCCAGTACACGAGCAGACAGGCTGGCCATCGGGTTTAGCA
CTGTTCAGAAGGAAGCAGTGTTGGTGCGTGTGGACAGTTCCTCAGGCCTGGGTGACTACCTTGAGCTGCA
CATACACCAAGGAAAAATTGGAGTTAAATTTAATGTTGGGACAGATGACATCGCCATTGAGGAGTCCAAT
GCAATCATTAATGATGGAAAATACCATGTAGTGCGTTTCACGAGGAGTGGTGGCAATGCCACGTTACAGG
TGGACAGCTGGCCAGTCATCGAACGATACCCTGCAGGGCGTCAGCTCACAATCTTCAATAGCCAAGCAAC
CATAATAATTGGCGGGAAAGAGCAGGGCCAGCCCTTCCAGGGCCAGCTCTCTGGGCTTTACTACAATGGC
TTGAAAGTTCTGAATATGGCGGCAGAGAACGATGCCAACATCGCCATAGTGGGAAATGTGAGGCTGGTCG
GTGAAGTGCCTTCCTCTATGACAACTGAGTCGACAGCCACTGCCATGCAGTCCGAGATGTCCACCTCAAT
CATGGAGACCACCACAACCCTGGCTACCAGCACAGCTCGACGAGGAAAGCCCCCCACAAAGGAGCCTATC
AGCCAGACCACGGATGATATCCTTGTGGCCTCGGCAGAGTGTCCCAGCGACGATGAGGACATTGACCCCT
GTGAGCCGAGCTCAGGTGGGTTAGCCAACCCCACCCGAGTGGGCGGCCGCGAACCATACCCAGGCTCGGC
AGAGGTGATCCGGGAGTCTAGCAGTACCACTGGCATGGTGGTGGGGATTGTCGCAGCAGCAGCTCTGTGC
ATCCTCATCCTCCTCTATGCCATGTACAAGTACAGGAACCGGGATGAAGGGTCGTACCACGTGGATGAGA
GTCGAAACTACATCAGTAACTCAGCACAGTCCAATGGGGCTGTGGTCAAGGAGATGCAACCCAGCAGTGC
TAAAAGCGCCAACAAAAACAAGAAGAACAAGGATAAGGAGTATTATGTCTAGGCATGCAGGCCTTAAAGC
ATCTCTACGGTGGTCCTAAATAGTCAGCATAGTACATTTCATCTGACTAATACCACAACACCACCACCTC
TAGTAGAGGCGCGCCACCATGGTGAGCAAGGGCGAGGAGGATAACATGGCCATCATCAAGGAGTTCATGC
GCTTCAAGGTGCACATGGAGGGCTCCGTGAACGGCCACGAGTTCGAGATCGAGGGCGAGGGCGAGGGCCG
CCCCTACGAGGGCACCCAGACCGCCAAGCTGAAGGTGACCAAGGGTGGCCCCCTGCCCTTCGCCTGGGAC
ATCCTGTCCCCTCAGTTCATGTACGGCTCCAAGGCCTACGTGAAGCACCCCGCCGACATCCCCGACTACT
TGAAGCTGTCCTTCCCCGAGGGCTTCAAGTGGGAGCGCGTGATGAACTTCGAGGACGGCGGCGTGGTGAC
CGTGACCCAGGACTCCTCCCTGCAGGACGGCGAGTTCATCTACAAGGTGAAGCTGCGCGGCACCAACTTC
CCCTCCGACGGCCCCGTAATGCAGAAGAAGACCATGGGCTGGGAGGCCTCCTCCGAGCGGATGTACCCCG
AGGACGGCGCCCTGAAGGGCGAGATCAAGCAGAGGCTGAAGCTGAAGGACGGCGGCCACTACGACGCTGA
GGTCAAGACCACCTACAAGGCCAAGAAGCCCGTGCAGCTGCCCGGCGCCTACAACGTCAACATCAAGTTG
GACATCACCTCCCACAACGAGGACTACACCATCGTGGAACAGTACGAACGCGCCGAGGGCCGCCACTCCA
CCGGCGGCATGGACGAGCTGTACAAGTCTTAGGGGCCCAATGATCCGACCAGCAAAACTCGATGTACTTC
CGAGGAACTGATGTGCATAATGCATCAGGCTGGTACATTAGATCCCCGCTTACCGCGGGCAATATAGCAA
CACTAAAAACTCGATGTACTTCCGAGGAAGCGCAGTGCATAATGTTGCGCAGTGTTGCCACATAACCACT
ATATTAACCATTTATTTAGCGGACGCCAAAAACTCAATGTATTTTTGAGGAAGCGTGGTGCATAATGCCA
CGCAGGTTTTGCATAATTTTTTTTTTTTTTTTTATTAATCAACAAAATTTTGTTTTTAACATTTCAAAAA
AAAAAAAAAAAAAAAAAAAAAAAAAAAAAGGGGAATTCCTCGATAATTAAGCGGCCGCTTAATTAATCGA
GGGGAATTAATTCTTGAAGACGAAAGGGCCAGGTGGCACTTTTCGGGGAAATGTGCGCGGAACCCCTATT
TGTTTATTTTTCTAAATACATTCAAATATGTATCCGCTCATGAGACAATAACCCTGATAAATGCTTCAAT
AATATTGAAAAAGGAAGAGTATGAGTATTCAACATTTCCGTGTCGCCCTTATTCCCTTTTTTGCGGCATT
TTGCCTTCCTGTTTTTGCTCACCCAGAAACGCTGGTGAAAGTAAAAGATGCTGAAGATCAGTTGGGTGCA
CGAGTGGGTTACATCGAACTGGATCTCAACAGCGGTAAGATCCTTGAGAGTTTTCGCCCCGAAGAACGTT
TTCCAATGATGAGCACTTTTAAAGTTCTGCTATGTGGCGCGGTATTATCCCGTGTTGACGCCGGGCAAGA
GCAACTCGGTCGCCGCATACACTATTCTCAGAATGACTTGGTTGAGTACTCACCAGTCACAGAAAAGCAT
CTTACGGATGGCATGACAGTAAGAGAATTATGCAGTGCTGCCATAACCATGAGTGATAACACTGCGGCCA
ACTTACTTCTGACAACGATCGGAGGACCGAAGGAGCTAACCGCTTTTTTGCACAACATGGGGGATCATGT
AACTCGCCTTGATCGTTGGGAACCGGAGCTGAATGAAGCCATACCAAACGACGAGCGTGACACCACGATG
CCTGTAGCAATGGCAACAACGTTGCGCAAACTATTAACTGGCGAACTACTTACTCTAGCTTCCCGGCAAC
AATTAATAGACTGGATGGAGGCGGATAAAGTTGCAGGACCACTTCTGCGCTCGGCCCTTCCGGCTGGCTG
GTTTATTGCTGATAAATCTGGAGCCGGTGAGCGTGGGTCTCGCGGTATCATTGCAGCACTGGGGCCAGAT
GGTAAGCCCTCCCGTATCGTAGTTATCTACACGACGGGGAGTCAGGCAACTATGGATGAACGAAATAGAC
AGATCGCTGAGATAGGTGCCTCACTGATTAAGCATTGGTAACTGTCAGACCAAGTTTACTCATATATACT
TTAGATTGATTTAAAACTTCATTTTTAATTTAAAAGGATCTAGGTGAAGATCCTTTTTGATAATCTCATG
ACCAAAATCCCTTAACGTGAGTTTTCGTTCCACTGAGCGTCAGACCCCGTAGAAAAGATCAAAGGATCTT
CTTGAGATCCTTTTTTTCTGCGCGTAATCTGCTGCTTGCAAACAAAAAAACCACCGCTACCAGCGGTGGT
TTGTTTGCCGGATCAAGAGCTACCAACTCTTTTTCCGAAGGTAACTGGCTTCAGCAGAGCGCAGATACCA
AATACTGTCCTTCTAGTGTAGCCGTAGTTAGGCCACCACTTCAAGAACTCTGTAGCACCGCCTACATACC
TCGCTCTGCTAATCCTGTTACCAGTGGCTGCTGCCAGTGGCGATAAGTCGTGTCTTACCGGGTTGGACTC
AAGACGATAGTTACCGGATAAGGCGCAGCGGTCGGGCTGAACGGGGGGTTCGTGCACACAGCCCAGCTTG
GAGCGAACGACCTACACCGAACTGAGATACCTACAGCGTGAGCATTGAGAAAGCGCCACGCTTCCCGAAG
GGAGAAAGGCGGACAGGTATCCGGTAAGCGGCAGGGTCGGAACAGGAGAGCGCACGAGGGAGCTTCCAGG
GGGAAACGCCTGGTATCTTTATAGTCCTGTCGGGTTTCGCCACCTCTGACTTGAGCGTCGATTTTTGTGA
TGCTCGTCAGGGGGGCGGAGCCTATGGAAAAACGCCAGCAACGCGAGCTCGTATGGACATATTGTCGTTA
GAACGCGGCTACAATTAATACATAACCTTATGTATCATACACATACGATTTAGGGGACACTATAG
Features (pLannotate 1.2.2; 6 found; start..end, strand, type, name):
     60..7577    +  CDS            POLN_SINDV: Experimental evidence at protein level: Swiss-Prot protein existence level 1. [RNA-directed RNA polymerase nsP4]: RNA dependent RNA polymerase (PubMed:8107248, PubMed:7517863, PubMed:19036396). Replicates genomic and antigenomic RNA by recognizing replications specific signals. The early replication complex formed by the polyprotein P123 and nsP4 synthesizes minus-strand RNAs (PubMed:8107248, PubMed:7517863, PubMed:2529379). The late replication complex composed of fully processed nsP1-nsP4 is responsible for the production of genomic and subgenomic plus-strand RNAs (PubMed:8107248, PubMed:751
   7660..9009    +  CDS            Nrxn1: NRX1B_MOUSE - Experimental evidence at protein level: Swiss-Prot protein existence level 1. Neuronal cell surface protein that may be involved in cell recognition and cell adhesion by forming intracellular junctions through binding to neuroligins. May play a role in formation or maintenance of synaptic junctions. May mediate intracellular signaling. May play a role in angiogenesis (By similarity). From Mus musculus (Mouse).
   9119..9826    +  CDS            mCherry: mCherry is a basic (constitutively fluorescent) red fluorescent protein published in 2004, derived from Discosoma sp.. It is reported to be a very rapidly-maturing monomer with low acid sensitivity.
  10276..10380   +  promoter       AmpR promoter: bla
  10381..11241   +  CDS            AmpR: β-lactamase; bla; confers resistance to ampicillin, carbenicillin, and related antibiotics
  11412..12000   +  rep_origin     ori: high-copy-number ColE1/pMB1/pBR322/pUC origin of replication
