[The description below was written by a language model from this plasmid's Addgene catalogue record and pLannotate feature annotations shown in this document.]
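Description:
jk56 is a Sindbis virus genomic plasmid built on the pSinEGdsp backbone, made to express components of the SYNseq system, a barcode-sequencing approach to mapping neuronal connectivity. In bacteria it is maintained through a high-copy ColE1/pUC-type origin and selected with ampicillin via the β-lactamase gene under its native bla promoter.

About two thirds of the roughly 12.1 kb sequence encodes the Sindbis nonstructural polyprotein (nsP1–nsP4). This polyprotein supplies the viral RNA-dependent RNA polymerase and replication complex, which copies the genomic RNA and produces subgenomic plus-strand transcripts. No viral structural protein genes are annotated. Two payload coding sequences lie downstream of the replicase instead: mouse neurexin-1β (Nrx1B), a presynaptic cell-surface adhesion protein that binds neuroligins across the synapse, followed after a short gap by the monomeric red fluorescent protein mCherry. In Sindbis vectors such inserts are typically driven by viral subgenomic promoters, and the two separate open reading frames would fit a double-subgenomic design. However, the feature table annotates no subgenomic promoters, upstream promoter for producing the genomic RNA, tags, RNA-binding domains or barcode elements, so the record does not state exactly how each cassette is expressed or whether Nrx1B carries modifications.

The construct appears to act as a template for recombinant Sindbis genomes that deliver a synaptic membrane protein together with a red fluorescent marker of infected cells to mammalian cells, presumably neurons given the connectome-mapping purpose. The record does not describe how the structural proteins needed to package viral particles are supplied.
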