Addgene plasmid #87009: jk56
Purpose: genomic Sindbis virus plasmid for expression of SYNseq components
Depositing lab: Anthony Zador. Publication: Using high-throughput barcode sequencing to efficiently map connectomes. Peikon ID, Kebschull JM, Vagin VV, Ravens DI, Sun YC, Brouzes E, Correa IR Jr, Bressan D, Zador AM. Nucleic Acids Res. 2017 Jul 7;45(12):e115. doi: 10.1093/nar/gkx292. PubMed 28449067.
Backbone
  Vector backbone: pSinEGdsp
  Vector type: Mammalian Expression, Synthetic Biology ; SIndbis virus genomic plasmid
Growth in bacteria
  Bacterial resistance: Ampicillin, 100 μg/mL
  Growth temperature: 37°C
  Growth strain: DH5alpha
  Copy number: Unknown
Gene/Insert 1
  Gene/Insert name: Nrx1B
  Species: M. musculus (mouse)
  Cloning method: Gibson Cloning
  Sequencing primers: 5′ unknown
Gene/Insert 2
  Gene/Insert name: mCherry
Terms and licenses: Academic/Nonprofit Terms; Industry Terms: Not Available to Industry
How to cite: jk56 was a gift from Anthony Zador (Addgene plasmid # 87009 ; http://n2t.net/addgene:87009 ; RRID:Addgene_87009)
