>Addgene plasmid #87009 | jk56 | addgene partial sequence | sequence record 172862 | Addgene Partial NGS Result
TTCCTCGATAATTAAGCGGCCGCTTAATTAATCGAGGGGAATTAATTCTTGAAGACGAAAGGGCCAGGTG
GCACTTTTCGGGGAAATGTGCGCGGAACCCCTATTTGTTTATTTTTCTAAATACATTCAAATATGTATCC
GCTCATGAGACAATAACCCTGATAAATGCTTCAATAATATTGAAAAAGGAAGAGTATGAGTATTCAACAT
TTCCGTGTCGCCCTTATTCCCTTTTTTGCGGCATTTTGCCTTCCTGTTTTTGCTCACCCAGAAACGCTGG
TGAAAGTAAAAGATGCTGAAGATCAGTTGGGTGCACGAGTGGGTTACATCGAACTGGATCTCAACAGCGG
TAAGATCCTTGAGAGTTTTCGCCCCGAAGAACGTTTTCCAATGATGAGCACTTTTAAAGTTCTGCTATGT
GGCGCGGTATTATCCCGTGTTGACGCCGGGCAAGAGCAACTCGGTCGCCGCATACACTATTCTCAGAATG
ACTTGGTTGAGTACTCACCAGTCACAGAAAAGCATCTTACGGATGGCATGACAGTAAGAGAATTATGCAG
TGCTGCCATAACCATGAGTGATAACACTGCGGCCAACTTACTTCTGACAACGATCGGAGGACCGAAGGAG
CTAACCGCTTTTTTGCACAACATGGGGGATCATGTAACTCGCCTTGATCGTTGGGAACCGGAGCTGAATG
AAGCCATACCAAACGACGAGCGTGACACCACGATGCCTGTAGCAATGGCAACAACGTTGCGCAAACTATT
AACTGGCGAACTACTTACTCTAGCTTCCCGGCAACAATTAATAGACTGGATGGAGGCGGATAAAGTTGCA
GGACCACTTCTGCGCTCGGCCCTTCCGGCTGGCTGGTTTATTGCTGATAAATCTGGAGCCGGTGAGCGTG
GGTCTCGCGGTATCATTGCAGCACTGGGGCCAGATGGTAAGCCCTCCCGTATCGTAGTTATCTACACGAC
GGGGAGTCAGGCAACTATGGATGAACGAAATAGACAGATCGCTGAGATAGGTGCCTCACTGATTAAGCAT
TGGTAACTGTCAGACCAAGTTTACTCATATATACTTTAGATTGATTTAAAACTTCATTTTTAATTTAAAA
GGATCTAGGTGAAGATCCTTTTTGATAATCTCATGACCAAAATCCCTTAACGTGAGTTTTCGTTCCACTG
AGCGTCAGACCCCGTAGAAAAGATCAAAGGATCTTCTTGAGATCCTTTTTTTCTGCGCGTAATCTGCTGC
TTGCAAACAAAAAAACCACCGCTACCAGCGGTGGTTTGTTTGCCGGATCAAGAGCTACCAACTCTTTTTC
CGAAGGTAACTGGCTTCAGCAGAGCGCAGATACCAAATACTGTCCTTCTAGTGTAGCCGTAGTTAGGCCA
CCACTTCAAGAACTCTGTAGCACCGCCTACATACCTCGCTCTGCTAATCCTGTTACCAGTGGCTGCTGCC
AGTGGCGATAAGTCGTGTCTTACCGGGTTGGACTCAAGACGATAGTTACCGGATAAGGCGCAGCGGTCGG
GCTGAACGGGGGGTTCGTGCACACAGCCCAGCTTGGAGCGAACGACCTACACCGAACTGAGATACCTACA
GCGTGAGCTATGAGAAAGCGCCACGCTTCCCGAAGGGAGAAAGGCGGACAGGTATCCGGTAAGCGGCAGG
GTCGGAACAGGAGAGCGCACGAGGGAGCTTCCAGGGGGAAACGCCTGGTATCTTTATAGTCCTGTCGGGT
TTCGCCACCTCTGACTTGAGCGTCGATTTTTGTGATGCTCGTCAGGGGGGCGGAGCCTATGGAAAAACGC
CAGCAACGCGAGCTCGTATGGACATATTGTCGTTAGAACGCGGCTACAATTAATACATAACCTTATGTAT
CATACACATACGATTTAGGTGACACTATAGATTGACGGCGTAGTACACACTATTGAATCAAACAGCCGAC
CAATTGCACTACCATCACAATGGAGAAGCCAGTAGTAAACGTAGACGTAGACCCCCAGAGTCCGTTTGTC
GTGCAACTGCAAAAAAGCTTCCCGCAATTTGAGGTAGTAGCACAGCAGGTCACTCCAAATGACCATGCTA
ATGCCAGAGCATTTTCGCATCTGGCCAGTAAACTAATCGAGCTGGAGGTTCCTACCACAGCGACGATCTT
GGACATAGGCAGCGCACCGGCTCGTAGAATGTTTTCCGAGCACCAGTATCATTGTGTCTGCCCCATGCGT
AGTCCAGAAGACCCGGACCGCATGATGAAATATGCCAGTAAACTGGCGGAAAAAGCGTGCAAGATTACAA
ACAAGAACTTGCATGAGAAGATTAAGGATCTCCGGACCGTACTTGATACGCCGGATGCTGAAACACCATC
GCTCTGCTTTCACAACGATGTTACCTGCAACATGCGTGCCGAATATTCCGTCATGCAGGACGTGTATATC
AACGCTCCCGGAACTATCTATCATCAGGCTATGAAAGGCGTGCGGACCCTGTACTGGATTGGCTTCGACA
CCACCCAGTTCATGTTCTCGGCTATGGCAGGTTCGTACCCTGCGTACAACACCAACTGGGCCGACGAGAA
AGTCCTTGAAGCGCGTAACATCGGACTTTGCAGCACAAAGCTGAGTGAAGGTAGGACAGGAAAATTGTCG
ATAATGAGGAAGAAGGAGTTGAAGCCCGGGTCGCGGGTTTATTTCTCCGTAGGATCGACACTTTATCCAG
AACACAGAGCCAGCTTGCAGAGCTGGCATCTTCCATCGGTGTTCCACTTGAATGGAAAGCAGTCGTACAC
TTGCCGCTGTGATACAGTGGTGAGTTGCGAAGGCTACGTAGTGAAGAAAATCACCATCAGTCCCGGGATC
ACGGGAGAAACCGTGGGATACGCGGTTACACACAATAGCGAGGGCTTCTTGCTATGCAAAGTTACTGACA
CAGTAAAAGGAGAACGGGTATCGTTCCCTGTGTGCACGTACATCCCGGCCACCATATGCGATCAGATGAC
TGGTATAATGGCCACGGATATATCACCTGACGATGCACAAAAACTTCTGGTTGGGCTCAACCAGCGAATT
GTCATTAACGGTAGGACTAACAGGAACACCAACACCATGCAAAATTACCTTCTGCCGATCATAGCACAAG
GGTTCAGCAAATGGGCTAAGGAGCGCAAGGATGATCTTGATAACGAGAAAATGCTGGGTACTAGAGAACG
CAAGCTTACGTATGGCTGCTTGTGGGCGTTTCGCACTAAGAAAGTACATTCGTTTTATCGCCCACCTGGA
ACGCAGACCTGCGTAAAAGTCCCAGCCTCTTTTAGCGCTTTTCCCATGTCGTCCGTATGGACGACCTCTT
TGCCCATGTCGCTGAGGCAGAAATTGAAACTGGCATTGCAACCAAAGAAGGAGGAAAAACTGCTGCAGGT
CTCGGAGGAATTAGTCATGGAGGCCAAGGCTGCTTTTGAGGATGCTCAGGAGGAAGCCAGAGCGGAGAAG
CTCCGAGAAGCACTTCCACCATTAGTGGCAGACAAAGGCATCGAGGCAGCCGCAGAAGTTGTCTGCGAAG
TGGAGGGGCTCCAGGCGGACATCGGAGCAGCATTAGTTGAAACCCCGCGCGGTCACGTAAGGATAATACC
TCAAGCAAATGACCGTATGATCGGACAGTATATCGTTGTCTCGCCAAACTCTGTGCTGAAGAATGCCAAA
CTCGCACCAGCGCACCCGCTAGCAGATCAGGTTAAGATCATAACACACTCCGGAAGATCAGGAAGGTACG
CGGTCGAACCATACGACGCTAAAGTACTGATGCCAGCAGGAGGTGCCGTACCATGGCCAGAATTCCTAGC
ACTGAGTGAGAGCGCCACGTTAGTGTACAACGAAAGAGAGTTTGTGAACCGCAAACTATACCACATTGCC
ATGCATGGCCCCGCCAAGAATACAGAAGAGGAGCAGTACAAGGTTACAAAGGCAGAGCTTGCAGAAACAG
AGTACGTGTTTGACGTGGACAAGAAGCGTTGCGTTAAGAAGGAAGAAGCCTCAGGTCTGGTCCTCTCGGG
AGAACTGACCAACCCTCCCTATCATGAGCTAGCTCTGGAGGGACTGAAGACCCGACCTGCGGTCCCGTAC
AAGGTCGAAACAATAGGAGTGATAGGCACACCGGGGTCGGGCAAGTCAGCTATTATCAAGTCAACTGTCA
CGGCACGAGATCTTGTTACCAGCGGAAAGAAAGAAAATTGTCGCGAAATTGAGGCCGACGTGCTAAGACT
GAGGGGTATGCAGATTACGTCGAAGACAGTAGATTCGGTTATGCTCAACGGATGCCACAAAGCCGTAGAA
GTGCTGTACGTTGACGAAGCGTTCGCGTGCCACGCAGGAGCACTACTTGCCTTGATTGCTATCGTCAGGC
CCCGCAAGAAGGTAGTACTATGCGGAGACCCCATGCAATGCGGATTCTTCAACATGATGCAACTAAAGGT
ACATTTCAATCACCCTGAAAAAGACATATGCACCAAGACATTCTACAAGTATATCTCCCGGCGTTGCACA
CAGCCAGTTACAGCTATTGTATCGACACTGCATTACGATGGAAAGATGAAAACCACGAACCCGTGCAAGA
AGAACATTGAAATCGATATTACAGGGGCCACAAAGCCGAAGCCAGGGGATATCATCCTGACATGTTTCCG
CGGGTGGGTTAAGCAATTGCAAATCGACTATCCCGGACATGAAGTAATGACAGCCGCGGCCTCACAAGGG
CTAACCAGAAAAGGAGTGTATGCCGTCCGGCAAAAAGTCAATGAAAACCCACTGTACGCGATCACATCAG
AGCATGTGAACGTGTTGCTCACCCGCACTGAGGACAGGCTAGTGTGGAAAACCTTGCAGGGCGACCCATG
GATTAAGCAGCTCACTAACATACCTAAAGGAAACTTTCAGGCTACTATAGAGGACTGGGAAGCTGAACAC
AAGGGAATAATTGCTGCAATAAACAGCCCCACTCCCCGTGCCAATCCGTTCAGCTGCAAGACCAACGTTT
GCTGGGCGAAAGCATTGGAACCGATACTAGCCACGGCCGGTATCGTACTTACCGGTTGCCAGTGGAGCGA
ACTGTTCCCACAGTTTGCGGATGACAAACCACATTCGGCCATTTACGCCTTAGACGTAATTTGCATTAAG
TTTTTCGGCATGGACTTGACAAGCGGACTGTTTTCTAAACAGAGCATCCCACTAACGTACCATCCCGCCG
ATTCAGCGAGGCCGGTAGCTCATTGGGACAACAGCCCAGGAACCCGCAAGTATGGGTACGATCACGCCAT
TGCCGCCGAACTCTCCCGTAGATTTCCGGTGTTCCAGCTAGCTGGGAAGGGCACACAACTTGATTTGCAG
ACGGGGAGAACCAGAGTTATCTCTGCACAGCATAACCTGGTCCCGGTGAACCGCAATCTTCCTCACGCCT
TAGTCCCCGAGTACAAGGAGAAGCAACCCGGCCCGGTCGAAAAATTCTTGAACCAGTTCAAACACCACTC
AGTACTTGTGGTATCAGAGGAAAAAATTGAAGCTCCCCGTAAGAGAATCGAATGGATCGCCCCGATTGGC
ATAGCCGGTGCAGATAAGAACTACAACCTGGCTTTCGGGTTTCCGCCGCAGGCACGGTACGACCTGGTGT
TCATCAACATTGGAACTAAATACAGAAACCACCACTTTCAGCAGTGCGAAGACCATGCGGCGACCTTAAA
AACCCTTTCGCGTTCGGCCCTGAATTGCCTTAACCCAGGAGGCACCCTCGTGGTGAAGTCCTATGGCTAC
GCCGACCGCAACAGTGAGGACGTAGTCACCGCTCTTGCCAGAAAGTTTGTCAGGGTGTCTGCAGCGAGAC
CAGATTGTGTCTCAAGCAATACAGAAATGTACCTGATTTTCCGACAACTAGACAACAGCCGTACACGGCA
ATTCACCCCGCACCATCTGAATTGCGTGATTTCGTCCGTGTATGAGGGTACAAGAGATGGAGTTGGAGCC
GCGCCGTCATACCGCACCAAAAGGGAGAATATTGCTGACTGTCAAGAGGAAGCAGTTGTCAACGCAGCCA
ATCCGCTGGGTAGACCAGGCGAAGGAGTCTGCCGTGCCATCTATAAACGTTGGCCGACCAGTTTTACCGA
TTCAGCCACGGAGACAGGCACCGCAAGAATGACTGTGTGCCTAGGAAAGAAAGTGATCCACGCGGTCGGC
CCTGATTTCCGGAAGCACCCAGAAGCAGAAGCCTTGAAATTGCTACAAAACGCCTACCATGCAGTGGCAG
ACTTAGTAAATGAACATAACATCAAGTCTGTCGCCATTCCACTGCTATCTACAGGCATTTACGCAGCCGG
AAAAGACCGCCTTGAAGTATCACTTAACTGCTTGACAACCGCGCTAGACAGAACTGACGCGGACGTAACC
ATCTATTGCCTGGATAAGAAGTGGAAGGAAAGAATCGACGCGGCACTCCAACTTAAGGAGTCTGTAACAG
AGCTGAAGGATGAAGATATGGAGATCGACGATGAGTTAGTATGGATTCATCCAGACAGTTGCTTGAAGGG
AAGAAAGGGATTCAGTACTACAAAAGGAAAATTGTATTCGTACTTCGAAGGCACCAAATTCCATCAAGCA
GCAAAAGACATGGCGGAGATAAAGGTCCTGTTCCCTAATGACCAGGAAAGTAATGAACAACTGTGTGCCT
ACATATTGGGTGAGACCATGGAAGCAATCCGCGAAAAGTGCCCGGTCGACCATAACCCGTCGTCTAGCCC
GCCCAAAACGTTGCCGTGCCTTTGCATGTATGCCATGACGCCAGAAAGGGTCCACAGACTTAGAAGCAAT
AACGTCAAAGAAGTTACAGTATGCTCCTCCACCCCCCTTCCTAAGCACAAAATTAAGAATGTTCAGAAGG
TTCAGTGCACGAAAGTAGTCCTGTTTAATCCGCACACTCCCGCATTCGTTCCCGCCCGTAAGTACATAGA
AGTGCCAGAACAGCCTACCGCTCCTCCTGCACAGGCCGAGGAGGCCCCCGAAGTTGTAGCGACACCGTCA
CCATCTACAGCTGATAACACCTCGCTTGATGTCACAGACATCTCACTGGATATGGATGACAGTAGCGAAG
GCTCACTTTTTTCGAGCTTTAGCGGATCGGACAACTCTATTACTAGTATGGACAGTTGGTCGTCAGGACC
TAGTTCACTAGAGATAGTAGACCGAAGGCAGGTGGTGGTGGCTGACGTTCATGCCGTCCAAGAGCCTGCC
CCTATTCCACCGCCAAGGCTAAAGAAGATGGCCCGCCTGGCAGCGGCAAGAAAAGAGCCCACTCCACCGG
CAAGCAATAGCTCTGAGTCCCTCCACCTCTCTTTTGGTGGGGTATCCATGTCCCTCGGATCAATTTTCGA
CGGAGAGACGGCCCGCCAGGCAGCGGTACAACCCCTGGCAACAGGCCCCACGGATGTGCCTATGTCTTTC
GGATCGTTTTCCGACGGAGAGATTGATGAGCTGAGCCGCAGAGTAACTGAGTCCGAACCCGTCCTGTTTG
GATCATTTGAACCGGGCGAAGTGAACTCAATTATATCGTCCCGATCAGCCGTATCTTTTCCTCTACGCAA
GCAGAGACGTAGACGCAGGAGCAGGAGGACTGAATACTGACTAACCGGGGTAGGTGGGTACATATTTTCG
ACGGACACAGGCCCTGGGCACTTGCAAAAGAAGTCCGTTCTGCAGAACCAGCTTACAGAACCGACCTTGG
AGCGCAATGTCCTGGAAAGAATTCATGCCCCGGTGCTCGACACGTCGAAAGAGGAACAACTCAAACTCAG
GTACCAGATGATGCCCACCGAAGCCAACAAAAGTAGGTACCAGTCTCGTAAAGTAGAAAATCAGAAAGCC
ATAACCACTGAGCGACTACTGTCAGGACTACGACTGTATAACTCTGCCACAGATCAGCCAGAATGCTATA
AGATCACCTATCCGAAACCATTGTACTCCAGTAGCGTACCGGCGAACTACTCCGATCCACAGTTCGCTGT
AGCTGTCTGTAACAACTATCTGCATGAGAACTATCCGACAGTAGCATCTTATCAGATTACTGACGAGTAC
GATGCTTACTTGGATATGGTAGACGGGACAGTCGCCTGCCTGGATACTGCAACCTTCTGCCCCGCTAAGC
TTAGAAGTTACCCGAAAAAACATGAGTATAGAGCCCCGAATATCCGCAGTGCGGTTCCATCAGCGATGCA
GAACACGCTACAAAATGTGCTCATTGCCGCAACTAAAAGAAATTGCAACGTCACGCAGATGCGTGAACTG
CCAACACTGGACTCAGCGACATTCAATGTCGAATGCTTTCGAAAATATGCATGTAATGACGAGTATTGGG
AGGAGTTCGCTCGGAAGCCAATTAGGATTACCACTGAGTTTGTCACCGCATATGTAGCTAGACTGAAAGG
CCCTAAGGCCGCCGCACTATTTGCAAAGACGTATAATTTGGTCCCATTGCAAGAAGTGCCTATGGATAGA
TTCGTCATGGACATGAAAAGAGACGTGAAAGTTACACCAGGCACGAAACACACAGAAGAAAGACCGAAAG
TACAAGTGATACAAGCCGCAGAACCCCTGGCGACTGCTTACTTATGCGGGATTCACCGGGAATTAGTGCG
TAGGCTTACGGCCGTCTTGCTTCCAAACATTCACACGCTTTTTGACATGTCGGCGGAGGATTTTGATGCA
ATCATAGCAGAACACTTCAAGCAAGGCGACCCGGTACTGGAGACGGATATCGCATCATTCGACAAAAGCC
AAGACGACGCTATGGCGTTAACCGGTCTGATGATCTTGGAGGACCTGGGTGTGGATCAACCACTACTCGA
CTTGATCGAGTGCGCCTTTGGAGAAATATCATCCACCCATCTACCTACGGGTACTCGTTTTAAATTCGGG
GCGATGATGAAATCCGGAATGTTCCTCACACTTTTTGTCAACACAGTTTTGAATGTCGTTATCGCCAGCA
GAGTACTAGAAGAGCGGCTTAAAACGTCCAGATGTGCAGCGTTCATTGGCGACGACAACATCATACATGG
AGTAGTATCTGACAAAGAAATGGCTGAGAGGTGCGCCACCTGGCTCAACATGGAGGTTAAGATCATCGAC
GCAGTCATCGGTGAGAGACCACCTTACTTCTGCGGCGGATTTATCTTGCAAGATTCGGTTACTTCCACAG
CGTGCCGCGTGGCGGATCCCCTGAAAAGGCTGTTTAAGTTGGGTAAACCGCTCCCAGCCGACGACGAGCA
AGACGAAGACAGAAGACGCGCTCTGCTAGATGAAACAAAGGCGTGGTTTAGAGTAGGTATAACAGGCACT
TTAGCAGTGGCCGTGACGACCCGGTATGAGGTAGACAATATTACACCTGTCCTACTGGCATTGAGAACTT
TTGCCCAGAGCAAAAGAGCATTCCAAGCCATCAGAGGGGAAATAAAGCATCTCTACGGTGGTCCTAAATA
GTCAGCATAGTACATTTCATCTGACTAATACCACAACACCACCACCTCTAGAGCCACCATGTACCAGAGG
ATGCTCCGGTGCGGCGCCGATCTGGGATCGCCCGGGGGCGGCAGTGGCGGCGGCGCAGGGGGGCGCCTGG
CCCTGATCTGGATAGTCCCGCTCACCCTCGGCGGCCTCCTAGGAGTGGCCTGGGGGGAATTCGAACAAAA
ACTCATCTCAGAAGAGGATCTAGCATCCAGTTTGGGAGCGCACCACATCCACCATTTCCATGGCAGCAGC
AAGCATCATTCAGTGCCTATTGCAATCTACAGGTCACCAGCATCCTTGCGAGGCGGACACGCTGGGACGA
CGTATATCTTTAGCAAAGGTGGTGGACAAATTACATATAAGTGGCCTCCTAATGACCGACCCAGTACACG
AGCAGACAGGCTGGCCATCGGGTTTAGCACTGTTCAGAAGGAAGCAGTGTTGGTGCGTGTGGACAGTTCC
TCAGGCCTGGGTGACTACCTTGAGCTGCACATACACCAAGGAAAAATTGGAGTTAAATTTAATGTTGGGA
CAGATGACATCGCCATTGAGGAGTCCAATGCAATCATTAATGATGGAAAATACCATGTAGTGCGTTTCAC
GAGGAGTGGTGGCAATGCCACGTTACAGGTGGACAGCTGGCCAGTCATCGAACGATACCCTGCAGGGCGT
CAGCTCACAATCTTCAATAGCCAAGCAACCATAATAATTGGCGGGAAAGAGCAGGGCCAGCCCTTCCAGG
GCCAGCTCTCTGGGCTTTACTACAATGGCTTGAAAGTTCTGAATATGGCGGCAGAGAACGATGCCAACAT
CGCCATAGTGGGAAATGTGAGGCTGGTCGGTGAAGTGCCTTCCTCTATGACAACTGAGTCGACAGCCACT
GCCATGCAGTCCGAGATGTCCACCTCAATCATGGAGACCACCACAACCCTGGCTACCAGCACAGCTCGAC
GAGGAAAGCCCCCCACAAAGGAGCCTATCAGCCAGACCACGGATGATATCCTTGTGGCCTCGGCAGAGTG
TCCCAGCGACGATGAGGACATTGACCCCTGTGAGCCGAGCTCAGGTGGGTTAGCCAACCCCACCCGAGTG
GGCGGCCGCGAACCATACCCAGGCTCGGCAGAGGTGATCCGGGAGTCTAGCAGTACCACTGGCATGGTGG
TGGGGATTGTCGCAGCAGCAGCTCTGTGCATCCTCATCCTCCTCTATGCCATGTACAAGTACAGGAACCG
GGATGAAGGGTCGTACCACGTGGATGAGAGTCGAAACTACATCAGTAACTCAGCACAGTCCAATGGGGCT
GTGGTCAAGGAGATGCAACCCAGCAGTGCTAAAAGTGCCAACAAAAACAAGAAGAACAAGGATAAGGAGT
ATTATGTCTAGGCATGCAGGCCTTAAAGCATCTCTACGGTGGTCCTAAATAGTCAGCATAGTACATTTCA
TCTGACTAATACCACAACACCACCACCTCTAGTAGAGGCGCGCCACCATGGTGAGCAAGGGCGAGGAGGA
TAACATGGCCATCATCAAGGAGTTCATGCGCTTCAAGGTGCACATGGAGGGCTCCGTGAACGGCCACGAG
TTCGAGATCGAGGGCGAGGGCGAGGGCCGCCCCTACGAGGGCACCCAGACCGCCAAGCTGAAGGTGACCA
AGGGTGGCCCCCTGCCCTTCGCCTGGGACATCCTGTCCCCTCAGTTCATGTACGGCTCCAAGGCCTACGT
GAAGCACCCCGCCGACATCCCCGACTACTTGAAGCTGTCCTTCCCCGAGGGCTTCAAGTGGGAGCGCGTG
ATGAACTTCGAGGACGGCGGCGTGGTGACCGTGACCCAGGACTCCTCCCTGCAGGACGGCGAGTTCATCT
ACAAGGTGAAGCTGCGCGGCACCAACTTCCCCTCCGACGGCCCCGTAATGCAGAAGAAGACCATGGGCTG
GGAGGCCTCCTCCGAGCGGATGTACCCCGAGGACGGCGCCCTGAAGGGCGAGATCAAGCAGAGGCTGAAG
CTGAAGGACGGCGGCCACTACGACGCTGAGGTCAAGACCACCTACAAGGCCAAGAAGCCCGTGCAGCTGC
CCGGCGCCTACAACGTCAACATCAAGTTGGACATCACCTCCCACAACGAGGACTACACCATCGTGGAACA
GTACGAACGCGCCGAGGGCCGCCACTCCACCGGCGGCATGGACGAGCTGTACAAGTCTTAGAGGGGCCCA
ATGATCCGACCAGCAAAACTCGATGTACTTCCGAGGAACTGATGTGCATAATGCATCAGGCTGGTACATT
AGATCCCCGCTTACCGCGGGCAATATAGCAACACTAAAAACTCGATGTACTTCCGAGGAAGCGCAGTGCA
TAATG
